>Addgene plasmid #201186 | pLTR-SFFV-PTPN2 transcript variant 1-WPRE-UbC-Emerald | addgene full sequence | sequence record 398097 | Addgene NGS Result
TGATATCGAGCTTGCTACAAGGGACTTTCCGCTGGGGACTTTCCAGGGAGGCGTGGCCTGGGCGGGACTG
GGGAGTGGCGAGCCCTCAGATCCTGCATATAAGCAGCTGCTTTTTGCCTGTACTGGGTCTCTCTGGTTAG
ACCAGATCTGAGCCTGGGAGCTCTCTGGCTAACTAGGGAACCCACTGCTTAAGCCTCAATAAAGCTTGCC
TTGAGTGCTTCAAGTAGTGTGTGCCCGTCTGTTGTGTGACTCTGGTAACTAGAGATCCCTCAGACCCTTT
TAGTCAGTGTGGAAAATCTCTAGCAGTGGCGCCCGAACAGGGACTTGAAAGCGAAAGGGAAACCAGAGGA
GCTCTCTCGACGCAGGACTCGGCTTGCTGAAGCGCGCACGGCAAGAGGCGAGGGGCGGCGACTGGTGAGT
ACGCCAAAAATTTTGACTAGCGGAGGCTAGAAGGAGAGAGATGGGTGCGAGAGCGTCAGTATTAAGCGGG
GGAGAATTAGATCGCGATGGGAAAAAATTCGGTTAAGGCCAGGGGGAAAGAAAAAATATAAATTAAAACA
TATAGTATGGGCAAGCAGGGAGCTAGAACGATTCGCAGTTAATCCTGGCCTGTTAGAAACATCAGAAGGC
TGTAGACAAATACTGGGACAGCTACAACCATCCCTTCAGACAGGATCAGAAGAACTTAGATCATTATATA
ATACAGTAGCAACCCTCTATTGTGTGCATCAAAGGATAGAGATAAAAGACACCAAGGAAGCTTTAGACAA
GATAGAGGAAGAGCAAAACAAAAGTAAGACCACCGCACAGCAAGCGGCCGGCCGCTGATCTTCAGACCTG
GAGGAGGAGATATGAGGGACAATTGGAGAAGTGAATTATATAAATATAAAGTAGTAAAAATTGAACCATT
AGGAGTAGCACCCACCAAGGCAAAGAGAAGAGTGGTGCAGAGAGAAAAAAGAGCAGTGGGAATAGGAGCT
TTGTTCCTTGGGTTCTTGGGAGCAGCAGGAAGCACTATGGGCGCAGCGTCAATGACGCTGACGGTACAGG
CCAGACAATTATTGTCTGGTATAGTGCAGCAGCAGAACAATTTGCTGAGGGCTATTGAGGCGCAACAGCA
TCTGTTGCAACTCACAGTCTGGGGCATCAAGCAGCTCCAGGCAAGAATCCTGGCTGTGGAAAGATACCTA
AAGGATCAACAGCTCCTGGGGATTTGGGGTTGCTCTGGAAAACTCATTTGCACCACTGCTGTGCCTTGGA
ATGCTAGTTGGAGTAATAAATCTCTGGAACAGATTTGGAATCACACGACCTGGATGGAGTGGGACAGAGA
AATTAACAATTACACAAGCTTAATACACTCCTTAATTGAAGAATCGCAAAACCAGCAAGAAAAGAATGAA
CAAGAATTATTGGAATTAGATAAATGGGCAAGTTTGTGGAATTGGTTTAACATAACAAATTGGCTGTGGT
ATATAAAATTATTCATAATGATAGTAGGAGGCTTGGTAGGTTTAAGAATAGTTTTTGCTGTACTTTCTAT
AGTGAATAGAGTTAGGCAGGGATATTCACCATTATCGTTTCAGACCCACCTCCCAACCCCGAGGGGACCC
GACAGGCCCGAAGGAATAGAAGAAGAAGGTGGAGAGAGAGACAGAGACAGATCCATTCGATTAGTGAACG
GATCTCGACGGTATCGCCAAATGGCAGTATTCATCCACAATTTTAAAAGAAAAGGGGGGATTGGGGGGTA
CAGTGCAGGGGAAAGAATAGTAGACATAATAGCAACAGACATACAAACTAAAGAATTACAAAAACAAATT
ACAAAAATTCAAAATTTTCGGGTTTATTACAGGGACAGCAGAGATCCAGTTTGGATCGATAAGCTTGATA
TCGAATTCCTGCAGCCCCGATAAAATAAAAGATTTTATTTAGTCTCCAGAAAAAGGGGGGAATGAAAGAC
CCCACCTGTAGGTTTGGCAAGCTAGCTGCAGTAACGCCATTTTGCAAGGCATGGAAAAATACCAAACCAA
GAATAGAGAAGTTCAGATCAAGGGCGGGTACATGAAAATAGCTAACGTTGGGCCAAACAGGATATCTGCG
GTGAGCAGTTTCGGCCCCGGCCCGGGGCCAAGAACAGATGGTCACCGCAGTTTCGGCCCCGGCCCGAGGC
CAAGAACAGATGGTCCCCAGATATGGCCCAACCCTCAGCAGTTTCTTAAGACCCATCAGATGTTTCCAGG
CTCCCCCAAGGACCTGAAATGACCCTGCGCCTTATTTGAATTAACCAATCAGCCTGCTTCTCGCTTCTGT
TCGCGCGCTTCTGCTTCCCGAGCTCTATAAAAGAGCTCACAACCCCTCACTCGGCGCGCCAGTCCTCCGA
CAGACTGAGTCGCCCGGGGGGGATCCGCCACCATGCCCACCACCATCGAGCGGGAGTTCGAAGAGTTGGA
TACTCAGCGTCGCTGGCAGCCGCTGTACTTGGAAATTCGAAATGAGTCCCATGACTATCCTCATAGAGTG
GCCAAGTTTCCAGAAAACAGAAATCGAAACAGATACAGAGATGTAAGCCCATATGATCACAGTCGTGTTA
AACTGCAAAATGCTGAGAATGATTATATTAATGCCAGTTTAGTTGACATAGAAGAGGCACAAAGGAGTTA
CATCTTAACACAGGGTCCACTTCCTAACACATGCTGCCATTTCTGGCTTATGGTTTGGCAGCAGAAGACC
AAAGCAGTTGTCATGCTGAACCGCATTGTGGAGAAAGAATCGGTTAAATGTGCACAGTACTGGCCAACAG
ATGACCAAGAGATGCTGTTTAAAGAAACAGGATTCAGTGTGAAGCTCTTGTCAGAAGATGTGAAGTCGTA
TTATACAGTACATCTACTACAATTAGAAAATATCAATAGTGGTGAAACCAGAACAATATCTCACTTTCAT
TATACTACCTGGCCAGATTTTGGAGTCCCTGAATCACCAGCTTCATTTCTCAATTTCTTGTTTAAAGTGA
GAGAATCTGGCTCCTTGAACCCTGACCATGGGCCTGCGGTGATCCACTGTAGTGCAGGCATTGGGCGCTC
TGGCACCTTCTCTCTGGTAGACACTTGTCTTGTTTTGATGGAAAAAGGAGATGATATTAACATAAAACAA
GTGTTACTGAACATGAGAAAATACCGAATGGGTCTTATTCAGACCCCAGATCAACTGAGATTCTCATACA
TGGCTATAATAGAAGGAGCAAAATGTATAAAGGGAGATTCTAGTATACAGAAACGATGGAAAGAACTTTC
TAAGGAAGACTTATCTCCTGCCTTTGATCATTCACCAAACAAAATAATGACTGAAAAATACAATGGGAAC
AGAATAGGTCTAGAAGAAGAAAAACTGACAGGTGACCGATGTACAGGACTTTCCTCTAAAATGCAAGATA
CAATGGAGGAGAACAGTGAGAGTGCTCTACGGAAACGTATTCGAGAGGACAGAAAGGCCACCACAGCTCA
GAAGGTGCAGCAGATGAAACAGAGGCTAAATGAGAATGAACGAAAAAGAAAAAGGTGGTTATATTGGCAA
CCTATTCTCACTAAGATGGGGTTTATGTCAGTCATTTTGGTTGGCGCTTTTGTTGGCTGGAGACTGTTTT
TTCAGCAAAATGCCCTATAAGCGGCCGCGACTCTAGAGTCGACCTGCAGGCATGCAAGCTTGATATCAAG
CTTATCGATAATCAACCTCTGGATTACAAAATTTGTGAAAGATTGACTGGTATTCTTAACTATGTTGCTC
CTTTTACGCTATGTGGATACGCTGCTTTAATGCCTTTGTATCATGCTATTGCTTCCCGTATGGCTTTCAT
TTTCTCCTCCTTGTATAAATCCTGGTTGCTGTCTCTTTATGAGGAGTTGTGGCCCGTTGTCAGGCAACGT
GGCGTGGTGTGCACTGTGTTTGCTGACGCAACCCCCACTGGTTGGGGCATTGCCACCACCTGTCAGCTCC
TTTCCGGGACTTTCGCTTTCCCCCTCCCTATTGCCACGGCGGAACTCATCGCCGCCTGCCTTGCCCGCTG
CTGGACAGGGGCTCGGCTGTTGGGCACTGACAATTCCGTGGTGTTGTCGGGGAAATCATCGTCCTTTCCT
TGGCTGCTCGCCTGTGTTGCCACCTGGATTCTGCGCGGGACGTCCTTCTGCTACGTCCCTTCGGCCCTCA
ATCCAGCGGACCTTCCTTCCCGCGGGCGCCCCCCTCCTCACGGCGAGCGCTGCCACGTCAGACGAAGGGC
GCAGCGAGCGTCCTGATCCTTCCGCCCGGACGCTCAGGACAGCGGCCCGCTGCTCATAAGACTCGGCCTT
AGAACCCCAGTATCAGCAGAAGGACATTTTAGGACGGGACTTGGGTGACTCTAGGGCACTGGTTTTCTTT
CCAGAGAGCGGAACAGGCGAGGAAAAGTAGTCCCTTCTCGGCGATTCTGCGGAGGGATCTCCGTGGGGCG
GTGAACGCCGATGATTATATAAGGACGCGCCGGGTGTGGCACAGCTAGTTCCGTCGCAGCCGGGATTTGG
GTCGCGGTTCTTGTTTGTGGATCGCTGTGATCGTCACTTGGTGAGTAGCGGGCTGCTGGGCTGGCCGGGG
CTTTCGTGGCCGCCGGGCCGCTCGGTGGGACGGAAGCGTGTGGAGAGACCGCCAAGGGCTGTAGTCTGGG
TCCGCGAGCAAGGTTGCCCTGAACTGGGGGTTGGGGGGAGCGCAGCAAAATGGCGGCTGTTCCCGAGTCT
TGAATGGAAGACGCTTGTGAGGCGGGCTGTGAGGTCGTTGAAACAAGGTGGGGGGCATGGTGGGCGGCAA
GAACCCAAGGTCTTGAGGCCTTCGCTAATGCGGGAAAGCTCTTATTCGGGTGAGATGGGCTGGGGCACCA
TCTGGGGACCCTGACGTGAAGTTTGTCACTGACTGGAGAACTCGGTTTGTCGTCTGTTGCGGGGGCGGCA
GTTATGGCGGTGCCGTTGGGCAGTGCACCCGTACCTTTGGGAGCGCGCGCCCTCGTCGTGTCGTGACGTC
ACCCGTTCTGTTGGCTTATAATGCAGGGTGGGGCCACCTGCCGGTAGGTGTGCGGTAGGCTTTTCTCCGT
CGCAGGACGCAGGGTTCGGGCCTAGGGTAGGCTCTCCTGAATCGACAGGCGCCGGACCTCTGGTGAGGGG
AGGGATAAGTGAGGCGTCAGTTTCTTTGGTCGGTTTTATGTACCTATCTTCTTAAGTAGCTGAAGCTCCG
GTTTTGAACTATGCGCTCGGGGTTGGCGAGTGTGTTTTGTGAAGTTTTTTAGGCACCTTTTGAAATGTAA
TCATTTGGGTCAATATGTAATTTTCAGTGTTAGACTAGTAAATTGTCCGCTAAATTCTGGCCGTTTTTGG
CTTTTTTGTTAGACGAAGCTTGGTACCGAGCTCGGATCAATTCGCCACCATGGTGAGCAAGGGCGAGGAG
CTGTTCACCGGGGTGGTGCCCATCCTGGTCGAGCTGGACGGCGACGTAAACGGCCACAAGTTCAGCGTGT
CCGGCGAGGGCGAGGGCGATGCCACCTACGGCAAGCTGACCCTGAAGTTCATCTGCACCACCGGCAAGCT
GCCCGTGCCCTGGCCCACCCTCGTGACCACCTTGACCTACGGCGTGCAGTGCTTCGCCCGCTACCCCGAC
CACATGAAGCAGCACGACTTCTTCAAGTCCGCCATGCCCGAAGGCTACGTCCAGGAGCGCACCATCTTCT
TCAAGGACGACGGCAACTACAAGACCCGCGCCGAGGTGAAGTTCGAGGGCGACACCCTGGTGAACCGCAT
CGAGCTGAAGGGCATCGACTTCAAGGAGGACGGCAACATCCTGGGGCACAAGCTGGAGTACAACTACAAC
AGCCACAAGGTCTATATCACCGCCGACAAGCAGAAGAACGGCATCAAGGTGAACTTCAAGACCCGCCACA
ACATCGAGGACGGCAGCGTGCAGCTCGCCGACCACTACCAGCAGAACACCCCCATCGGCGACGGCCCCGT
GCTGCTGCCCGACAACCACTACCTGAGCACCCAGTCCGCCCTGAGCAAAGACCCCAACGAGAAGCGCGAT
CACATGGTCCTGCTGGAGTTCGTGACCGCCGCCGGGATCACTCTCGGCATGGACGAGCTGTACAAGTAAC
TCGAGGGAATTAATTCGAGCTCGGTACCTTTAAGACCAATGACTTACAAGGCAGCTGTAGATCTTAGCCA
CTTTTTAAAAGAAAAGGGGGGACTGGAAGGGCTAATTCACTCCCAACGAAGACAAGATCTGCTTTTTGCT
TGTACTGGGTCTCTCTGGTTAGACCAGATCTGAGCCTGGGAGCTCTCTGGCTAACTAGGGAACCCACTGC
TTAAGCCTCAATAAAGCTTGCCTTGAGTGCTTCAAGTAGTGTGTGCCCGTCTGTTGTGTGACTCTGGTAA
CTAGAGATCCCTCAGACCCTTTTAGTCAGTGTGGAAAATCTCTAGCAGCATCTAGAATTAATTCCGTGTA
TTCTATAGTGTCACCTAAATCGTATGTGTATGATACATAAGGTTATGTATTAATTGTAGCCGCGTTCTAA
CGACAATATGTACAAGCCTAATTGTGTAGCATCTGGCTTACTGAAGCAGACCCTATCATCTCTCTCGTAA
ACTGCCGTCAGAGTCGGTTTGGTTGGACGAACCTTCTGAGTTTCTGGTAACGCCGTCCCGCACCCGGAAA
TGGTCAGCGAACCAATCAGCAGGGTCATCGCTAGCCAGATCCTCTACGCCGGACGCATCGTGGCCGGCAT
CACCGGCGCCACAGGTGCGGTTGCTGGCGCCTATATCGCCGACATCACCGATGGGGAAGATCGGGCTCGC
CACTTCGGGCTCATGAGCGCTTGTTTCGGCGTGGGTATGGTGGCAGGCCCCGTGGCCGGGGGACTGTTGG
GCGCCATCTCCTTGCATGCACCATTCCTTGCGGCGGCGGTGCTCAACGGCCTCAACCTACTACTGGGCTG
CTTCCTAATGCAGGAGTCGCATAAGGGAGAGCGTCGAATGGTGCACTCTCAGTACAATCTGCTCTGATGC
CGCATAGTTAAGCCAGCCCCGACACCCGCCAACACCCGCTGACGCGCCCTGACGGGCTTGTCTGCTCCCG
GCATCCGCTTACAGACAAGCTGTGACCGTCTCCGGGAGCTGCATGTGTCAGAGGTTTTCACCGTCATCAC
CGAAACGCGCGAGACGAAAGGGCCTCGTGATACGCCTATTTTTATAGGTTAATGTCATGATAATAATGGT
TTCTTAGACGTCAGGTGGCACTTTTCGGGGAAATGTGCGCGGAACCCCTATTTGTTTATTTTTCTAAATA
CATTCAAATATGTATCCGCTCATGAGACAATAACCCTGATAAATGCTTCAATAATATTGAAAAAGGAAGA
GTATGAGTATTCAACATTTCCGTGTCGCCCTTATTCCCTTTTTTGCGGCATTTTGCCTTCCTGTTTTTGC
TCACCCAGAAACGCTGGTGAAAGTAAAAGATGCTGAAGATCAGTTGGGTGCACGAGTGGGTTACATCGAA
CTGGATCTCAACAGCGGTAAGATCCTTGAGAGTTTTCGCCCCGAAGAACGTTTTCCAATGATGAGCACTT
TTAAAGTTCTGCTATGTGGCGCGGTATTATCCCGTATTGACGCCGGGCAAGAGCAACTCGGTCGCCGCAT
ACACTATTCTCAGAATGACTTGGTTGAGTACTCACCAGTCACAGAAAAGCATCTTACGGATGGCATGACA
GTAAGAGAATTATGCAGTGCTGCCATAACCATGAGTGATAACACTGCGGCCAACTTACTTCTGACAACGA
TCGGAGGACCGAAGGAGCTAACCGCTTTTTTGCACAACATGGGGGATCATGTAACTCGCCTTGATCGTTG
GGAACCGGAGCTGAATGAAGCCATACCAAACGACGAGCGTGACACCACGATGCCTGTAGCAATGGCAACA
ACGTTGCGCAAACTATTAACTGGCGAACTACTTACTCTAGCTTCCCGGCAACAATTAATAGACTGGATGG
AGGCGGATAAAGTTGCAGGACCACTTCTGCGCTCGGCCCTTCCGGCTGGCTGGTTTATTGCTGATAAATC
TGGAGCCGGTGAGCGTGGGTCTCGCGGTATCATTGCAGCACTGGGGCCAGATGGTAAGCCCTCCCGTATC
GTAGTTATCTACACGACGGGGAGTCAGGCAACTATGGATGAACGAAATAGACAGATCGCTGAGATAGGTG
CCTCACTGATTAAGCATTGGTAACTGTCAGACCAAGTTTACTCATATATACTTTAGATTGATTTAAAACT
TCATTTTTAATTTAAAAGGATCTAGGTGAAGATCCTTTTTGATAATCTCATGACCAAAATCCCTTAACGT
GAGTTTTCGTTCCACTGAGCGTCAGACCCCGTAGAAAAGATCAAAGGATCTTCTTGAGATCCTTTTTTTC
TGCGCGTAATCTGCTGCTTGCAAACAAAAAAACCACCGCTACCAGCGGTGGTTTGTTTGCCGGATCAAGA
GCTACCAACTCTTTTTCCGAAGGTAACTGGCTTCAGCAGAGCGCAGATACCAAATACTGTTCTTCTAGTG
TAGCCGTAGTTAGGCCACCACTTCAAGAACTCTGTAGCACCGCCTACATACCTCGCTCTGCTAATCCTGT
TACCAGTGGCTGCTGCCAGTGGCGATAAGTCGTGTCTTACCGGGTTGGACTCAAGACGATAGTTACCGGA
TAAGGCGCAGCGGTCGGGCTGAACGGGGGGTTCGTGCACACAGCCCAGCTTGGAGCGAACGACCTACACC
GAACTGAGATACCTACAGCGTGAGCTATGAGAAAGCGCCACGCTTCCCGAAGGGAGAAAGGCGGACAGGT
ATCCGGTAAGCGGCAGGGTCGGAACAGGAGAGCGCACGAGGGAGCTTCCAGGGGGAAACGCCTGGTATCT
TTATAGTCCTGTCGGGTTTCGCCACCTCTGACTTGAGCGTCGATTTTTGTGATGCTCGTCAGGGGGGCGG
AGCCTATGGAAAAACGCCAGCAACGCGGCCTTTTTACGGTTCCTGGCCTTTTGCTGGCCTTTTGCTCACA
TGTTCTTTCCTGCGTTATCCCCTGATTCTGTGGATAACCGTATTACCGCCTTTGAGTGAGCTGATACCGC
TCGCCGCAGCCGAACGACCGAGCGCAGCGAGTCAGTGAGCGAGGAAGCGGAAGAGCGCCCAATACGCAAA
CCGCCTCTCCCCGCGCGTTGGCCGATTCATTAATGCAGCTGTGGAATGTGTGTCAGTTAGGGTGTGGAAA
GTCCCCAGGCTCCCCAGCAGGCAGAAGTATGCAAAGCATGCATCTCAATTAGTCAGCAACCAGGTGTGGA
AAGTCCCCAGGCTCCCCAGCAGGCAGAAGTATGCAAAGCATGCATCTCAATTAGTCAGCAACCATAGTCC
CGCCCCTAACTCCGCCCATCCCGCCCCTAACTCCGCCCAGTTCCGCCCATTCTCCGCCCCATGGCTGACT
AATTTTTTTTATTTATGCAGAGGCCGAGGCCGCCTCGGCCTCTGAGCTATTCCAGAAGTAGTGAGGAGGC
TTTTTTGGAGGCCTAGGCTTTTGCAAAAAGCTTGGACACAAGACAGGCTTGCGAGATATGTTTGAGAATA
CCACTTTATCCCGCGTCAGGGAGAGGCAGTGCGTAAAAAGACGCGGACTCATGTGAAATACTGGTTTTTA
GTGCGCCAGATCTCTATAATCTCGCGCAACCTATTTTCCCCTCGAACACTTTTTAAGCCGTAGATAAACA
GGCTGGGACACTTCACATGAGCGAAAAATACATCGTCACCTGGGACATGTTGCAGATCCATGCACGTAAA
CTCGCAAGCCGACTGATGCCTTCTGAACAATGGAAAGGCATTATTGCCGTAAGCCGTGGCGGTCTGTACC
GGGTGCGTTACTGGCGCGTGAACTGGGTATTCGTCATGTCGATACCGTTTGTATTTCCAGCTACGATCAC
GACAACCAGCGCGAGCTTAAAGTGCTGAAACGCGCAGAAGGCGATGGCGAAGGCTTCATCGTTATTGATG
ACCTGGTGGATACCGGTGGTACTGCGGTTGCGATTCGTGAAATGTATCCAAAAGCGCACTTTGTCACCAT
CTTCGCAAAACCGGCTGGTCGTCCGCTGGTTGATGACTATGTTGTTGATATCCCGCAAGATACCTGGATT
GAACAGCCGTGGGATATGGGCGTCGTATTCGTCCCGCCAATCTCCGGTCGCTAATCTTTTCAACGCCTGG
CACTGCCGGGCGTTGTTCTTTTTAACTTCAGGCGGGTTACAATAGTTTCCAGTAAGTATTCTGGAGGCTG
CATCCATGACACAGGCAAACCTGAGCGAAACCCTGTTCAAACCCCGCTTTAAACATCCTGAAACCTCGAC
GCTAGTCCGCCGCTTTAATCACGGCGCACAACCGCCTGTGCAGTCGGCCCTTGATGGTAAAACCATCCCT
CACTGGTATCGCATGATTAACCGTCTGATGTGGATCTGGCGCGGCATTGACCCACGCGAAATCCTCGACG
TCCAGGCACGTATTGTGATGAGCGATGCCGAACGTACCGACGATGATTTATACGATACGGTGATTGGCTA
CCGTGGCGGCAACTGGATTTATGAGTGGGCCCCGGATCTTTGTGAAGGAACCTTACTTCTGTGGTGTGAC
ATAATTGGACAAACTACCTACAGAGATTTAAAGCTCTAAGGTAAATATAAAATTTTTAAGTGTATAATGT
GTTAAACTACTGATTCTAATTGTTTGTGTATTTTAGATTCCAACCTATGGAACTGATGAATGGGAGCAGT
GGTGGAATGCCTTTAATGAGGAAAACCTGTTTTGCTCAGAAGAAATGCCATCTAGTGATGATGAGGCTAC
TGCTGACTCTCAACATTCTACTCCTCCAAAAAAGAAGAGAAAGGTAGAAGACCCCAAGGACTTTCCTTCA
GAATTGCTAAGTTTTTTGAGTCATGCTGTGTTTAGTAATAGAACTCTTGCTTGCTTTGCTATTTACACCA
CAAAGGAAAAAGCTGCACTGCTATACAAGAAAATTATGGAAAAATATTCTGTAACCTTTATAAGTAGGCA
TAACAGTTATAATCATAACATACTGTTTTTTCTTACTCCACACAGGCATAGAGTGTCTGCTATTAATAAC
TATGCTCAAAAATTGTGTACCTTTAGCTTTTTAATTTGTAAAGGGGTTAATAAGGAATATTTGATGTATA
GTGCCTTGACTAGAGATCATAATCAGCCATACCACATTTGTAGAGGTTTTACTTGCTTTAAAAAACCTCC
CACACCTCCCCCTGAACCTGAAACATAAAATGAATGCAATTGTTGTTGTTAACTTGTTTATTGCAGCTTA
TAATGGTTACAAATAAAGCAATAGCATCACAAATTTCACAAATAAAGCATTTTTTTCACTGCATTCTAGT
TGTGGTTTGTCCAAACTCATCAATGTATCTTATCATGTCTGGATCAACTGGATAACTCAAGCTAACCAAA
ATCATCCCAAACTTCCCACCCCATACCCTATTACCACTGCCAATTACCTGTGGTTTCATTTACTCTAAAC
CTGTGATTCCTCTGAATTATTTTCATTTTAAAGAAATTGTATTTGTTAAATATGTACTACAAACTTAGTA
GTTGGAAGGGCTAATTCACTCCCAAAGAAGACAAGATATCCTTGATCTGTGGATCTACCACACACAAGGC
TACTTCCCTGATTAGCAGAACTACACACCAGGGCCAGGGGTCAGATATCCACTGACCTTTGGATGGTGCT
ACAAGCTAGTACCAGTTGAGCCAGATAAGGTAGAAGAGGCCAATAAAGGAGAGAACACCAGCTTGTTACA
CCCTGTGAGCCTGCATGGGATGGATGACCCGGAGAGAGAAGTGTTAGAGTGGAGGTTTGACAGCCGCCTA
GCATTTCATCACGTGGCCCGAGAGCTGCATCCGGAGTACTTCAAGAACTGC
Features (pLannotate 1.2.2; 34 found; start..end, strand, type, name):
     48..305     +  LTR            5' LTR (truncated): truncated 5' long terminal repeat (LTR) from HIV-1
    352..477     +  misc_feature   HIV-1 Ψ: packaging signal of human immunodeficiency virus type 1
    461..799     +  CDS            HIV-1 gag (fragment): gag protein from human immunodeficiency virus 1; gag
    974..1207    +  misc_feature   RRE: The Rev response element (RRE) of HIV-1 allows for Rev-dependent mRNA export from the nucleus to the cytoplasm.
   1584..1684    +  CDS            Rev (fragment): human immunodeficiency virus 1 (HIV-1) Rev protein; rev; enhances nuclear export of unspliced and incompletely spliced viral mRNAs
   1721..1838    +  misc_feature   cPPT/CTS: central polypurine tract and central termination sequence of HIV-1
   1875..1907    -  misc_feature   MCS (fragment): pBluescript multiple cloning site
   1991..2398    +  promoter       SFFV promoter: spleen focus-forming virus long terminal repeat (LTR) promoter
   2413..3657    +  CDS            PTPN2: PTN2_HUMAN - Also known as PTPT. Experimental evidence at protein level: Swiss-Prot protein existence level 1. Non-receptor type tyrosine-specific phosphatase that dephosphorylates receptor protein tyrosine kinases including INSR, EGFR, CSF1R, PDGFR. Also dephosphorylates non-receptor protein tyrosine kinases like JAK1, JAK2, JAK3, Src family kinases, STAT1, STAT3 and STAT6 either in the nucleus or the cytoplasm. Negatively regulates numerous signaling pathways and biological processes like hematopoiesis, inflammatory response, cell proliferation and differentiation, and glucose homeostasis. P
   3671..3701    +  misc_feature   MCS (fragment): pUC18/19 multiple cloning site
   3702..3720    +  misc_feature   MCS (fragment): pBluescript multiple cloning site
   3720..4225    +  misc_feature   WPRE (fragment): woodchuck hepatitis virus posttranscriptional regulatory element
   4218..5404    +  promoter       UbC promoter: human ubiquitin C promoter
   5440..6156    +  CDS            Emerald: Emerald is a basic (constitutively fluorescent) green fluorescent protein published in 1998, derived from Aequorea victoria. It is reported to be a very rapidly-maturing weak dimer.
   6184..6252    +  CDS            nef (fragment): NEF_HV1Z2 - Experimental evidence at protein level: Swiss-Prot protein existence level 1. Extracellular Nef protein targets CD4(+) T-lymphocytes for apoptosis by interacting with CXCR4 surface receptors. From Human immunodeficiency virus type 1 group M subtype D (isolate Z2/CDC-Z34) (HIV-1).
   6254..6487    +  LTR            3' LTR (ΔU3): self-inactivating 3' long terminal repeat (LTR) from HIV-1
   6512..6530    -  promoter       SP6 promoter: promoter for bacteriophage SP6 RNA polymerase
   6758..7037    +  CDS            TcR (fragment): tetracycline efflux protein; tet; confers resistance to tetracycline
   7038..7086    -  misc_feature   bom (fragment): basis of mobility region from pBR322
   7188..7223    -  CDS            rop (fragment): Rop protein, which maintains plasmids at low copy number; rop
   7318..7422    +  promoter       AmpR promoter: bla
   7423..8283    +  CDS            AmpR: β-lactamase; bla; confers resistance to ampicillin, carbenicillin, and related antibiotics
   8454..9042    +  rep_origin     ori: high-copy-number ColE1/pMB1/pBR322/pUC origin of replication
   9225..9281    +  CDS            lacI (fragment): lac repressor; lacI; The lac repressor binds to the lac operator to inhibit transcription in E. coli. This inhibition can be relieved by adding lactose or isopropyl-β-D-thiogalactopyranoside (IPTG).
   9288..9617    +  promoter       SV40 promoter: SV40 enhancer and early promoter
   9817..9936    +  CDS            gpt (fragment): XGPT_ECOLI - Also known as gpp, gxu. Experimental evidence at protein level: Swiss-Prot protein existence level 1. Purine salvage pathway enzyme that catalyzes the transfer of the ribosyl-5-phosphate group from 5-phospho-alpha-D-ribose 1- diphosphate (PRPP) to the N9 position of the 6-oxopurines guanine and xanthine to form the corresponding ribonucleotides GMP (guanosine 5'- monophosphate) and XMP (xanthosine 5'-monophosphate), with the release of PPi. To a lesser extent, also acts on hypoxanthine (PubMed:9100006, PubMed:3886014). Does not ribophosphorylate adenine (PubMed:3886014). From Esch
   9936..10271   +  CDS            gpt (fragment): XGPT_ECOLI - Also known as gpp, gxu. Experimental evidence at protein level: Swiss-Prot protein existence level 1. Purine salvage pathway enzyme that catalyzes the transfer of the ribosyl-5-phosphate group from 5-phospho-alpha-D-ribose 1- diphosphate (PRPP) to the N9 position of the 6-oxopurines guanine and xanthine to form the corresponding ribonucleotides GMP (guanosine 5'- monophosphate) and XMP (xanthosine 5'-monophosphate), with the release of PPi. To a lesser extent, also acts on hypoxanthine (PubMed:9100006, PubMed:3886014). Does not ribophosphorylate adenine (PubMed:3886014). From Esch
  10366..10671   +  CDS            frsA (fragment): FRSA_ECOLI - Also known as yafA. Experimental evidence at protein level: Swiss-Prot protein existence level 1. Catalyzes the hydrolysis of esters (PubMed:15808744). Displays esterase activity toward pNP-butyrate (PubMed:15808744). May stimulate mixed-acid fermentation by acting as a fermentation/respiration switch that down-regulates respiration and up- regulates fermentation rates (PubMed:15169777). From Escherichia coli (strain K12).
  10675..10749   +  CDS            small t antigen (fragment): SV40 (simian virus 40) small t antigen
  10751..10816   +  intron         small t intron: SV40 (simian virus 40) small t antigen intron
  10946..10966   +  CDS            SV40 NLS: nuclear localization signal of SV40 (simian virus 40) large T antigen
  11285..11368   +  CDS            large T antigen (fragment): large T antigen from SV40 (simian virus 40)
  11391..11525   +  polyA_signal   SV40 poly(A) signal: SV40 polyadenylation signal
  11693..12021   +  LTR            3' LTR (fragment): 3' long terminal repeat (LTR) from HIV-1
