[The description below was written by a language model from this plasmid's Addgene catalogue record and pLannotate feature annotations shown in this document.]
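Description:
pLTR-SFFV-PTPN2 transcript variant 1-WPRE-UbC-Emerald is an HIV-1-based lentiviral transfer plasmid of about 12 kb, built on the pHRsinUbEm backbone for expression in mammalian cells. In bacteria it is maintained through a high-copy ColE1/pUC-type origin and selected with ampicillin via the β-lactamase gene. The recorded growth strain is a recombination-deficient one, the usual choice for repeat-containing LTR plasmids. The viral portion carries a 5' LTR, the Ψ packaging signal with an adjoining gag fragment, the Rev response element for Rev-dependent nuclear export of the genomic RNA, the cPPT/CTS element that aids nuclear import, and a ΔU3 self-inactivating 3' LTR, which removes LTR promoter activity after integration. An LTR fragment annotated at the end of the circular sequence, directly upstream of the truncated 5' LTR, suggests that the 5' LTR is more complete than the label implies, which would fit the "pLTR" name.

The payload consists of two independent expression cassettes in the same orientation. The spleen focus-forming virus (SFFV) promoter drives the 1,245 bp human PTPN2 transcript variant 1 coding sequence, which encodes the non-receptor tyrosine phosphatase TCPTP. This enzyme dephosphorylates receptor tyrosine kinases, JAKs and STATs. No epitope tag is annotated on it. A WPRE fragment follows, and this element normally enhances transcript stability and expression. Downstream, the human ubiquitin C promoter drives Emerald, a green fluorescent protein derived from Aequorea victoria, so transduced cells can be identified without fusing a reporter to the phosphatase. Outside the LTRs, the backbone retains legacy elements, including an SV40 promoter with gpt fragments, SV40 small t intron and poly(A) sequences, and pBR322 remnants. The construct is intended for producing lentivirus to overexpress PTPN2. The record does not specify target cell types or a particular application.
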