Addgene plasmid #201186: pLTR-SFFV-PTPN2 transcript variant 1-WPRE-UbC-Emerald
Purpose: Lentiviral vector plasmid expressing human PTPN2 transcript variant 1 under the spleen focus-forming virus (SFFV) promoter and Emerald under the Ubiquitin C (UbC) promoter
Depositing lab: Bart Nieuwenhuis.
Backbone
  Vector backbone: pHRsinUbEm
  Total vector size (bp): 12020
  Vector type: Mammalian Expression, Lentiviral
Growth in bacteria
  Bacterial resistance: Ampicillin, 100 μg/mL
  Growth temperature: 37°C
  Growth strain: NEB Stable
  Copy number: High Copy
Gene/Insert 1
  Gene/Insert name: PTPN2, transcript variant 1 (alt names: Protein Tyrosine Phosphatase Non-Receptor Type 2, transcript variant 1; TCELLPTP, transcript variant 1; TCPTP, transcript variant 1)
  Species: H. sapiens (human)
  Insert size (bp): 1245
  Entrez Gene: PTPN2 (a.k.a. PTN2, PTPT, TC-PTP, TC45, TC48, TCELLPTP, TCPTP)
  Cloning method: Restriction Enzyme; 5′ cloning site BamHI (not destroyed); 3′ cloning site NotHI (not destroyed)
  Sequencing primers: 5′ -
Gene/Insert 2
  Gene/Insert name: Emerald (alt name: EmGFP)
  Species: A. victoria
  Insert size (bp): 717
  Cloning method: Unknown
  Sequencing primers: 5′ -; 3′ -
Terms and licenses: Academic/Nonprofit Terms; Industry Terms: Not Available to Industry
How to cite: pLTR-SFFV-PTPN2 transcript variant 1-WPRE-UbC-Emerald was a gift from Bart Nieuwenhuis (Addgene plasmid # 201186 ; http://n2t.net/addgene:201186 ; RRID:Addgene_201186)
